>Addgene plasmid #192279 | pTarget-RFP-GFP operon | addgene full sequence | sequence record 381463 | Addgene NGS Result
GGCCATTTTCCACCATGATATTCGGCAAGCAGGCATCGCCATGGGTCACGACGAGATCCTCGCCGTCGGG
CATGCGCGCCTTGAGCCTGGCGAACAGTTCGGCTGGCGCGAGCCCCTGATGCTCTTCGTCCAGATCATCC
TGATCGACAAGACCGGCTTCCATCCGAGTACGTGCTCGCTCGATGCGATGTTTCGCTTGGTGGTCGAATG
GGCAGGTAGCCGGATCAAGCGTATGCAGCCGCCGCATTGCATCAGCCATGATGGATACTTTCTCGGCAGG
AGCAAGGTGAGATGACAGGAGATCCTGCCCCGGCACTTCGCCCAATAGCAGCCAGTCCCTTCCCGCTTCA
GTGACAACGTCGAGCACAGCTGCGCAAGGAACGCCCGTCGTGGCCAGCCACGATAGCCGCGCTGCCTCGT
CCTGCAGTTCATTCAGGGCACCGGACAGGTCGGTCTTGACAAAAAGAACCGGGCGCCCCTGCGCTGACAG
CCGGAACACGGCGGCATCAGAGCAGCCGATTGTCTGTTGTGCCCAGTCATAGCCGAATAGCCTCTCCACC
CAAGCGGCCGGAGAACCTGCGTGCAATCCATCTTGTTCAATCATGCGAAACGATCCTCATCCTGTCTCTT
GATCAGATCTTGATCCCCTGCGCCATCAGATCCTTGGCGGCAAGAAAGCCATCCAGTTTACTTTGCAGGG
CTTCCCAACCTTACCAGAGGGCGCCCCAGCTGGCAATTCCGACGTCCCAGGCATCAAATAAAACGAAAGG
CTCAGTCGAAAGACTGGGCCTTTCGTTTTATCTGTTGTTTGTCGGTGAACGCTCTCAGGCCCTTTCGTCT
TCCTTAGTCGAGTGCAAAACCTTTCGCGGTATGGCATGATAGCGCCCGGAAGAGAGTCAATTCAGGGGGA
GACCACAACGGTTTCCCTCTAGAAATAATTTTGTTTAACTATAAGAAGGAGATATACATATGGCTTCCTC
CGAAGACGTTATCAAAGAGTTCATGCGTTTCAAAGTTCGTATGGAAGGTTCCGTTAACGGTCACGAGTTC
GAAATCGAAGGTGAAGGTGAAGGTCGTCCGTACGAAGGTACACAGACCGCTAAACTGAAAGTTACCAAAG
GTGGCCCGCTGCCGTTCGCTTGGGACATCCTGTCCCCGCAGTTCCAGTACGGTTCCAAAGCTTACGTTAA
ACACCCGGCTGACATCCCGGACTACCTGAAACTGTCCTTCCCGGAAGGTTTCAAATGGGAACGTGTTATG
AACTTCGAAGACGGTGGTGTTGTTACCGTTACCCAGGACTCCTCCCTGCAAGACGGTGAGTTCATCTACA
AAGTTAAACTGCGTGGTACCAACTTCCCGTCCGACGGTCCGGTTATGCAGAAAAAAACCATGGGTTGGGA
AGCTTCCACCGAACGTATGTACCCGGAAGACGGTGCTCTGAAAGGTGAAATCAAAATGCGTCTGAAACTG
AAAGACGGTGGTCACTACGACGCTGAAGTTAAAACCACCTACATGGCTAAAAAACCGGTTCAGCTGCCGG
GTGCTTACAAAACCGACATCAAACTGGACATCACCTCCCACAACGAAGACTACACCATCGTTGAACAGTA
CGAACGTGCTGAAGGTCGTCACTCCACCGGTGCTTAAACTAGAAATAATTTTGTTTAACCTCTAGATTTA
AGAAGGAGATATACATATGAGTAAAGGAGAAGAACTTTTCACTGGAGTTGTCCCAATTCTTGTTGAATTA
GATGGTGATGTTAATGGGCACAAATTTTCTGTCAGTGGAGAGGGTGAAGGTGATGCAACATACGGAAAAC
TTACCCTTAAATTTATTTGCACTACTGGAAAACTACCTGTTCCATGGCCAACACTTGTCACTACTTTCGC
GTATGGTCTTCAATGCTTTGCGAGATACCCAGATCATATGAAACAGCATGACTTTTTCAAGAGTGCCATG
CCCGAAGGTTATGTACAGGAAAGAACTATATTTTTCAAAGATGACGGGAACTACAAGACACGTGCTGAAG
TCAAGTTTGAAGGTGATACCCTTGTTAATAGAATCGAGTTAAAAGGTATTGATTTTAAAGAAGATGGAAA
CATTCTTGGACACAAATTGGAATACAACTATAACTCACACAATGTATACATCATGGCAGACAAACAAAAG
AATGGAATCAAAGTTAACTTCAAAATTAGACACAACATTGAAGATGGAAGCGTTCAACTAGCAGACCATT
ATCAACAAAATACTCCAATTGGCGATGGCCCTGTCCTTTTACCAGACAACCATTACCTGTCCACACAATC
TGCCCTTTCGAAAGATCCCAACGAAAAGAGAGACCACATGGTCCTTCTTGAGTTTGTAACAGCTGCTGGG
ATTACACATGGCATGGATGAACTATACAAATAAATGTCCAGACCTGCAGGCATGCAAGCTCTAGAGGCAT
CAAATAAAACGAAAGGCTCAGTCGAAAGACTGGGCCTTTCGTTTTATCTGTTGTTTGTCGGTGAACGCTC
TCCTGAGTAGGACAAATCCGCCGCCCTAGACCTAGGGTACGGGTTTTGCTGCCCGCAAACGGGCTGTTCT
GGTGTTGCTAGTTTGTTATCAGAATCGCAGATCCGGCTTCAGCCGGTTTGCCGGCTGAAAGCGCTATTTC
TTCCAGAATTGCCATGATTTTTTCCCCACGGGAGGCGTCACTGGCTCCCGTGTTGTCGGCAGCTTTGATT
CGATAAGCAGCATCGCCTGTTTCAGGCTGTCTATGTGTGACTGTTGAGCTGTAACAAGTTGTCTCAGGTG
TTCAATTTCATGTTCTAGTTGCTTTGTTTTACTGGTTTCACCTGTTCTATTAGGTGTTACATGCTGTTCA
TCTGTTACATTGTCGATCTGTTCATGGTGAACAGCTTTGAATGCACCAAAAACTCGTAAAAGCTCTGATG
TATCTATCTTTTTTACACCGTTTTCATCTGTGCATATGGACAGTTTTCCCTTTGATATGTAACGGTGAAC
AGTTGTTCTACTTTTGTTTGTTAGTCTTGATGCTTCACTGATAGATACAAGAGCCATAAGAACCTCAGAT
CCTTCCGTATTTAGCCAGTATGTTCTCTAGTGTGGTTCGTTGTTTTTGCGTGAGCCATGAGAACGAACCA
TTGAGATCATACTTACTTTGCATGTCACTCAAAAATTTTGCCTCAAAACTGGTGAGCTGAATTTTTGCAG
TTAAAGCATCGTGTAGTGTTTTTCTTAGTCCGTTATGTAGGTAGGAATCTGATGTAATGGTTGTTGGTAT
TTTGTCACCATTCATTTTTATCTGGTTGTTCTCAAGTTCGGTTACGAGATCCATTTGTCTATCTAGTTCA
ACTTGGAAAATCAACGTATCAGTCGGGCGGCCTCGCTTATCAACCACCAATTTCATATTGCTGTAAGTGT
TTAAATCTTTACTTATTGGTTTCAAAACCCATTGGTTAAGCCTTTTAAACTCATGGTAGTTATTTTCAAG
CATTAACATGAACTTAAATTCATCAAGGCTAATCTCTATATTTGCCTTGTGAGTTTTCTTTTGTGTTAGT
TCTTTTAATAACCACTCATAAATCCTCATAGAGTATTTGTTTTCAAAAGACTTAACATGTTCCAGATTAT
ATTTTATGAATTTTTTTAACTGGAAAAGATAAGGCAATATCTCTTCACTAAAAACTAATTCTAATTTTTC
GCTTGAGAACTTGGCATAGTTTGTCCACTGGAAAATCTCAAAGCCTTTAACCAAAGGATTCCTGATTTCC
ACAGTTCTCGTCATCAGCTCTCTGGTTGCTTTAGCTAATACACCATAAGCATTTTCCCTACTGATGTTCA
TCATCTGAGCGTATTGGTTATAAGTGAACGATACCGTCCGTTCTTTCCTTGTAGGGTTTTCAATCGTGGG
GTTGAGTAGTGCCACACAGCATAAAATTAGCTTGGTTTCATGCTCCGTTAAGTCATAGCGACTAATCGCT
AGTTCATTTGCTTTGAAAACAACTAATTCAGACATACATCTCAATTGGTCTAGGTGATTTTAATCACTAT
ACCAATTGAGATGGGCTAGTCAATGATAATTACTAGTCCTTTTCCTTTGAGTTGTGGGTATCTGTAAATT
CTGCTAGACCTTTGCTGGAAAACTTGTAAATTCTGCTAGACCCTCTGTAAATTCCGCTAGACCTTTGTGT
GTTTTTTTTGTTTATATTCAAGTGGTTATAATTTATAGAATAAAGAAAGAATAAAAAAAGATAAAAAGAA
TAGATCCCAGCCCTGTGTATAACTCACTACTTTAGTCAGTTCCGCAGTATTACAAAAGGATGTCGCAAAC
GCTGTTTGCTCCTCTACAAAACAGACCTTAAAACCCTAAAGGCTTAAGTAGCACCCTCGCAAGCTCGGGC
AAATCGCTGAATATTCCTTTTGTCTCCGACCATCAGGCACCTGAGTCGCTGTCTTTTTCGTGACATTCAG
TTCGCTGCGCTCACGGCTCTGGCAGTGAATGGGGGTAAATGGCACTACAGGCGCCTTTTATGGATTCATG
CAAGGAAACTACCCATAATACAAGAAAAGCCCGTCACGGGCTTCTCAGGGCGTTTTATGGCGGGTCTGCT
ATGTGGTGCTATCTGACTTTTTGCTGTTCAGCAGTTCCTGCCCTCTGATTTTCCAGTCTGACCACTTCGG
ATTATCCCGTGACAGGTCATTCAGACTGGCTAATGCACCCAGTAAGGCAGCGGTATCATCAACAGGCTTA
CCCGTCTTACTGTCCCTAGTGCTTGGATTCTCACCAATAAAAAACGCCCGGCGGCAACCGAGCGTTCTGA
ACAAATCCAGATGGAGTTCTGAGGTCATTACTGGATCTATCAACAGGAGTCCAAGCGAGCTCTCGAACCC
CAGAGTCCCGCTCAGAAGAACTCGTCAAGAAGGCGATAGAAGGCGATGCGCTGCGAATCGGGAGCGGCGA
TACCGTAAAGCACGAGGAAGCGGTCAGCCCATTCGCCGCCAAGCTCTTCAGCAATATCACGGGTAGCCAA
CGCTATGTCCTGATAGCGGTCCGCCACACCCAGCCGGCCACAGTCGATGAATCCAGAAAAGC
Features (pLannotate 1.2.2; 11 found; start..end, strand, type, name):
    636..740     -  CDS            tnpA (fragment): TN5P_ECOLX - Also known as tnp. Experimental evidence at protein level: Swiss-Prot protein existence level 1. Mediates transposition of transposon Tn5 by a 'cut and paste' mechanism. First, the monomeric transposase binds the 19 bp inverted DNA repeats flanking the transposon. Then, dimerization of the DNA- bound transposase creates a synaptic DNA complex. After nicking of the first DNA strand, excision of the transposon proceeds through a series of intermediates. The transposase then mediates the insertion of the transposon at a new site by strand transfer. The activity of the wild- type tran
    755..826     +  terminator     rrnB T1 terminator: transcription terminator T1 from the E. coli rrnB gene
    852..907     +  promoter       lacIq promoter (fragment): lacI (mutant); In the lacIq allele, a single base change in the promoter boosts expression of the lacI gene about 10-fold.
    970..1644    +  CDS            mRFP1: mRFP1 is a basic (constitutively fluorescent) red fluorescent protein published in 2002, derived from Discosoma sp.. It is reported to be a somewhat slowly-maturing monomer with low acid sensitivity.
   1697..2410    +  CDS            GFPmut2: GFPmut2 is a basic (constitutively fluorescent) green fluorescent protein published in 1996, derived from Aequorea victoria. It is reported to be a very rapidly-maturing weak dimer.
   2421..2440    +  misc_feature   MCS (fragment): pUC18/19 multiple cloning site
   2451..2537    +  terminator     rrnB T1 terminator: Escherichia coli rrnB; transcription terminator T1 from the E. coli rrnB gene
   3075..4025    -  CDS            Rep101: RepA protein needed for replication with the pSC101 origin; rep101
   4073..4295    -  rep_origin     pSC101 ori: low-copy replication origin that requires the Rep101 protein
   4787..4881    -  terminator     lambda t0 terminator: transcription terminator from phage lambda
   4915..604     -  CDS            neo (across the origin): KKA2_KLEPN - Also known as kan, nptII. Experimental evidence at protein level: Swiss-Prot protein existence level 1. Resistance to kanamycin, neomycin, paromomycin, ribostamycin, butirosin and gentamicin B. From Klebsiella pneumoniae.
