[The description below was written by a language model from this plasmid's Addgene catalogue record and pLannotate feature annotations shown in this document.]
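Description:
pTarget-RFP-GFP operon is a low-copy bacterial expression plasmid of about 5.1 kb, built on the pAU66 backbone and propagated in E. coli. It replicates from the pSC101 origin together with its cognate Rep101 (RepA) initiator protein, which accounts for the low copy number. Selection is with kanamycin through the neo/nptII aminoglycoside phosphotransferase gene, which is followed by a lambda t0 terminator. A short fragment of the Tn5 transposase gene lies next to the resistance gene. It is most likely a remnant of the Tn5-derived kanamycin cassette rather than a functional element.

The payload is a synthetic two-reporter cassette driven by the constitutive lacIq promoter (annotated as a fragment), a mutant lacI promoter with roughly tenfold higher activity than the wild type. Downstream lie the red fluorescent protein mRFP1 and then the green fluorescent protein GFPmut2. The cassette is insulated by rrnB T1 terminators on both sides, with a small pUC-type multiple cloning site remnant just after GFP. The catalogue purpose calls the product an RFP-GFP fusion protein. However, the plasmid name says "operon", and the feature table shows two separately annotated coding sequences with a gap of about 50 nt between them. This fits a bicistronic transcript better than a translational fusion, although the record does not settle the point.

The name and the associated work on a miniature CRISPR-Cas12m effector that binds DNA to block transcription suggest use as a target reporter plasmid. Changes in red and green fluorescence would then report silencing at sites within the promoter or along the operon. The record does not specify particular target sites.
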