Addgene plasmid #192279: pTarget-RFP-GFP operon
Purpose: RFP GFP fusion protein expressed under a constitutive promoter
Depositing lab: John van der Oost. Depositing organization: Wageningen University, Department Agrotechnology & Food Sciences. Publication: The miniature CRISPR-Cas12m effector binds DNA to block transcription. Wu WY, Mohanraju P, Liao C, Adiego-Perez B, Creutzburg SCA, Makarova KS, Keessen K, Lindeboom TA, Khan TS, Prinsen S, Joosten R, Yan WX, Migur A, Laffeber C, Scott DA, Lebbink JHG, Koonin EV, Beisel CL, van der Oost J. Mol Cell. 2022 Dec 1;82(23):4487-4502.e7. doi: 10.1016/j.molcel.2022.11.003. Epub 2022 Nov 24. PubMed 36427491.
Backbone
  Vector backbone: pAU66
  Vector type: Bacterial Expression
Growth in bacteria
  Bacterial resistance: Kanamycin, 50 μg/mL
  Growth temperature: 37°C
  Growth strain: DH5alpha
  Copy number: Low Copy
Gene/Insert
  Gene/Insert name: RFP GFP
  Species: Synthetic
  Promoter: PlacIq
  Cloning method: Restriction Enzyme; 5′ cloning site BamHI (destroyed during cloning); 3′ cloning site None (unknown if destroyed)
  Sequencing primers: 5′ GTCGAGTgcaaaacctttcgcggtatggcA
Terms and licenses: Academic/Nonprofit Terms; Industry Terms: Not Available to Industry
How to cite: pTarget-RFP-GFP operon was a gift from John van der Oost (Addgene plasmid # 192279 ; http://n2t.net/addgene:192279 ; RRID:Addgene_192279)
